>Addgene plasmid #103661 | LSB-hsa-miR-579-5p | depositor full sequence | sequence record 196370 | Full Sequence
AATTGAGGGGATAACGCAGGAAAGAACATGTGAGCAAAAGGCCAGCAAAAGGCCAGGAACCGTAAAAAGG
CCGCGTTGCTGGCGTTTTTCCATAGGCTCCGCCCCCCTGACGAGCATCACAAAAATCGACGCTCAAGTCA
GAGGTGGCGAAACCCGACAGGACTATAAAGATACCAGGCGTTTCCCCCTGGAAGCTCCCTCGTGCGCTCT
CCTGTTCCGACCCTGCCGCTTACCGGATACCTGTCCGCCTTTCTCCCTTCGGGAAGCGTGGCGCTTTCTC
ATAGCTCACGCTGTAGGTATCTCAGTTCGGTGTAGGTCGTTCGCTCCAAGCTGGGCTGTGTGCACGAACC
CCCCGTTCAGCCCGACCGCTGCGCCTTATCCGGTAACTATCGTCTTGAGTCCAACCCGGTAAGACACGAC
TTATCGCCACTGGCAGCAGCCACTGGTAACAGGATTAGCAGAGCGAGGTATGTAGGCGGTGCTACAGAGT
TCTTGAAGTGGTGGCCTAACTACGGCTACACTAGAAGAACAGTATTTGGTATCTGCGCTCTGCTGAAGCC
AGTTACCTTCGGAAAAAGAGTTGGTAGCTCTTGATCCGGCAAACAAACCACCGCTGGTAGCGGTGGTTTT
TTTGTTTGCAAGCAGCAGATTACGCGCAGAAAAAAAGGATCTCAAGAAGATCCTTTGATCTTTTCTACGG
GGTCTGACGCTCAGTGGAACGAAAACTCACGTTAAGGGATTTTGGTCATGAGATTATCAAAAAGGATCTT
CACCTAGATCCTTTTAAATTAAAAATGAAGTTTTAAATCAATCTAAAGTATATATGAGTAAACTTGGTCT
GACAGTTACCAATGCTTAATCAGTGAGGCACCTATCTCAGCGATCTGTCTATTTCGTTCATCCATAGTTG
CCTGACTCCCCGTCGTGTAGATAACTACGATACGGGAGGGCTTACCATCTGGCCCCAGTGCTGCAATGAT
ACCGCGAGAACCACGCTCACCGGCTCCAGATTTATCAGCAATAAACCAGCCAGCCGGAAGGGCCGAGCGC
AGAAGTGGTCCTGCAACTTTATCCGCCTCCATCCAGTCTATTAATTGTTGCCGGGAAGCTAGAGTAAGTA
GTTCGCCAGTTAATAGTTTGCGCAACGTTGTTGCCATTGCTACAGGCATCGTGGTGTCACGCTCGTCGTT
TGGTATGGCTTCATTCAGCTCCGGTTCCCAACGATCAAGGCGAGTTACATGATCCCCCATGTTGTGCAAA
AAAGCGGTTAGCTCCTTCGGTCCTCCGATCGTTGTCAGAAGTAAGTTGGCCGCAGTGTTATCACTCATGG
TTATGGCAGCACTGCATAATTCTCTTACTGTCATGCCATCCGTAAGATGCTTTTCTGTGACTGGTGAGTA
CTCAACCAAGTCATTCTGAGAATAGTGTATGCGGCGACCGAGTTGCTCTTGCCCGGCGTCAATACGGGAT
AATACCGCGCCACATAGCAGAACTTTAAAAGTGCTCATCATTGGAAAACGTTCTTCGGGGCGAAAACTCT
CAAGGATCTTACCGCTGTTGAGATCCAGTTCGATGTAACCCACTCGTGCACCCAACTGATCTTCAGCATC
TTTTACTTTCACCAGCGTTTCTGGGTGAGCAAAAACAGGAAGGCAAAATGCCGCAAAAAAGGGAATAAGG
GCGACACGGAAATGTTGAATACTCATACTCTTCCTTTTTCAATATTATTGAAGCATTTATCAGGGTTATT
GTCTCATGAGCGGATACATATTTGAATGTAGCTCCGAATTTCTCGAGGGCTTGTCGACGACGGCGGTCTC
CGTCGTCAGGATCATGAATTCGACCCGCCTGCCACCATGACCGAGTACAAGCCCACGGTGCGCCTCGCCA
CCCGCGACGACGTCCCCCGGGCCGTACGCACCCTCGCCGCCGCGTTCGCCGACTACCCCGCCACGCGCCA
CACCGTCGACCCGGACCGCCACATCGAGCGGGTCACCGAGCTGCAAGAACTCTTCCTCACGCGCGTCGGG
CTCGACATCGGCAAGGTGTGGGTCGCGGACGACGGCGCCGCGGTGGCGGTCTGGACCACGCCGGAGAGCG
TCGAAGCGGGGGCGGTGTTCGCCGAGATCGGCCCGCGCATGGCCGAGTTGAGCGGTTCCCGGCTGGCCGC
GCAGCAACAGATGGAAGGCCTCCTGGCGCCGCACCGGCCCAAGGAGCCCGCGTGGTTCCTGGCCACCGTC
GGCGTCTCGCCCGACCACCAGGGCAAGGGTCTGGGCAGCGCCGTCGTGCTCCCCGGAGTGGAGGCGGCCG
AGCGCGCCGGGGTGCCCGCCTTCCTGGAGACATCCGCGCCCCGCAACCTCCCCTTCTACGAGCGGCTCGG
CTTCACCGTCACCGCCGACGTCGAGGTGCCCGAAGGACCGCGCACCTGGTGCATGACCCGCAAGCCCGGT
GCCTGATACGCGTGAATTCACTCCTCAGGTGCAGGCTGCCTATCAGAAGGTGGTGGCTGGTGTGGCCAAT
GCCCTGGCTCACAAATACCACTGAGATCTTTTTCCCTCTGCCAAAAATTATGGGGACATCATGAAGCCCC
TTGAGCATCTGACTTCTGGCTAATAAAGGAAATTTATTTTCATTGCAATAGTGTGTTGGAATTTTTTGTG
TCTCTCACTCGGAAGGACATATGGGAGGGCAAATCATTTAAAACATCAGAATGAGTATTTGGTTTAGAGT
TTGGCAACATATGCCCATATGCTGGCTGCCATGAACAAAGGTTGGCTATAAAGAGGTCATCAGTATATGA
AACAGCCCCCTGCTGTCCATTCCTTATTCCATAGAAAAGCCTTGACTTGAGGTTAGATTTTTTTTATATT
TTGTTTTGTGTTATTTTTTTCTTTAACATCCCTAAAATTTTCCTTACATGTTTTACTAGCCAGATTTTTC
CTCCTCTCCTGACTACTCCCAGTCATAGCTGTCCCTCTTCTCTTATGGAGATCCCTCGACCTGCAGCCCA
AGCTTGAATTCTCTAGAATTACCCTGTTATCCCTATGCTTGGTTTACCGAGCTCTTATTGGTTTTCAAAC
TTCATTGACTGTGCCCAACGCGCCTGGGAGCTCACGGGGACAGCCCCCCCCCAAAGCCCCCAGGGATGTA
ATTACGTCCCTCCCCCGCTAGGGGGCAGCAGCGAGCCGCCCGGGGCTCCGCTCCGGTCCGGCGCTCCCCC
CGCATCCCCGAGCCGGCAGCGTGCGGGGACAGCCCGGGCACGGGGAAGGTGGCACGGGATCGCTTTCCTC
TGAACGCTTCTCGCTGCTCTTTGAGCCTGCAGACACCTGGGGGGATACGGGGAAAAAGCTAGGCTGAAAG
ACCGGTTCTTAGAATGACACGCGCCTGGGAGCTCACGGGGACAGCCCCCCCCCAAAGCCCCCAGGGATGT
AATTACGTCCCTCCCCCGCTAGGGGGCAGCAGCGAGCCGCCCGGGGCTCCGCTCCGGTCCGGCGCTCCCC
CCGCATCCCCGAGCCGGCAGCGTGCGGGGACAGCCCGGGCACGGGGAAGGTGGCACGGGATCGCTTTCCT
CTGAACGCTTCTCGCTGCTCTTTGAGCCTGCAGACACCTGGGGGGATACGGGGAAAAAGCTAACTTCTGA
GACGACAACTTTGTATAGAAAAGTTGGCTCCGAATTCGCCCTTGACAGCAGAGATCCAGTTTGGTTAATT
AATTGGCTCCGGTGCCCGTCAGTGGGCAGAGCGCACATCGCCCACAGTCCCCGAGAAGTTGTGGGGAGGG
GTCGGCAATTGAACCGGTGCCTAGAGAAGGTGGCGCGGGGTAAACTGGGAAAGTGATGTCGTGTACTGGC
TCCGCCTTTTTCCCGAGGGTGGGGGAGAACCGTATATAAGTGCAGTAGTCGCCGTGAACGTTCTTTTTCG
CAACGGGTTTGCCGCCAGAACACAGGTAAGTGCCGTGTGTGGTTCCCGCGGGCCTGGCCTCTTTACGGGT
TATGGCCCTTGCGTGCCTTGAATTACTTCCACCTGGCTGCAGTACGTGATTCTTGATCCCGAGCTTCGGG
TTGGAAGTGGGTGGGAGAGTTCGAGGCCTTGCGCTTAAGGAGCCCCTTCGCCTCGTGCTTGAGTTGAGGC
CTGGCCTGGGCGCTGGGGCCGCCGCGTGCGAATCTGGTGGCACCTTCGCGCCTGTCTCGCTGCTTTCGAT
AAGTCTCTAGCCATTTAAAATTTTTGATGACCTGCTGCGACGCTTTTTTTCTGGCAAGATAGTCTTGTAA
ATGCGGGCCAAGATCTGCACACTGGTATTTCGGTTTTTGGGGCCGCGGGCGGCGACGGGGCCCGTGCGTC
CCAGCGCACATGTTCGGCGAGGCGGGGCCTGCGAGCGCGGCCACCGAGAATCGGACGGGGGTAGTCTCAA
GCTGGCCGGCCTGCTCTGGTGCCTGGCCTCGCGCCGCCGTGTATCGCCCCGCCCTGGGCGGCAAGGCTGG
CCCGGTCGGCACCAGTTGCGTGAGCGGAAAGATGGCCGCTTCCCGGCCCTGCTGCAGGGAGCTCAAAATG
GAGGACGCGGCGCTCGGGAGAGCGGGCGGGTGAGTCACCCACACAAAGGAAAAGGGCCTTTCCGTCCTCA
GCCGTCGCTTCATGTGACTCCACGGAGTACCGGGCGCCGTCCAGGCACCTCGATTAGTTCTCGAGCTTTT
GGAGTACGTCGTCTTTAGGTTGGGGGGAGGGGTTTTATGCGATGGAGTTTCCCCACACTGAGTGGGTGGA
GACTGAAGTTAGGCCAGCTTGGCACTTGATGTAATTCTCCTTGGAATTTGCCCTTTTTGAGTTTGGATCT
TGGTTCATTCTCAAGCCTCAGACAGTGGTTCAAAGTTTTTTTCTTCCATTTCAGGTGTCGTGAGAAGGGC
GAATTCGACCCAAGTTTGTACAAAAAAGCAGGCTGGATCCAGGTGCCACCATGGTGAGCGAGCTGATTAA
GGAGAACATGCACATGAAGCTGTACATGGAGGGCACCGTGAACAACCACCACTTCAAGTGCACATCCGAG
GGCGAAGGCAAGCCCTACGAGGGCACCCAGACCATGAGAATCAAGGCGGTCGAGGGCGGCCCTCTCCCCT
TCGCCTTCGACATCCTGGCTACCAGCTTCATGTACGGCAGCAAAACCTTCATCAACCACACCCAGGGCAT
CCCCGACTTCTTTAAGCAGTCCTTCCCCGAGGGCTTCACATGGGAGAGAGTCACCACATACGAAGATGGG
GGCGTGCTGACCGCTACCCAGGACACCAGCCTCCAGGACGGCTGCCTCATCTACAACGTCAAGATCAGAG
GGGTGAACTTCCCATCCAACGGCCCTGTGATGCAGAAGAAAACACTCGGCTGGGAGGCCTCCACCGAGAC
ACTGTACCCCGCTGACGGCGGCCTGGAAGGCAGAGCCGACATGGCCCTGAAGCTCGTGGGCGGGGGCCAC
CTGATCTGCAACCTTAAGACCACATACAGATCCAAGAAACCCGCTAAGAACCTCAAGATGCCCGGCGTCT
ACTATGTGGACAGGAGACTGGAAAGAATCAAGGAGGCCGACAAAGAGACATACGTCGAGCAGCACGAGGT
GGCTGTGGCCAGATACTGCGACCTCCCTAGCAAACTGGGGCACAAACTTAATTGAGAATTCTACCACCCA
GCTTTCTTGTACAAAGTGGTACGTCTCAAGACCAGAGGTCTCTGCTTCTGGCTTACGTCATCTGGCACAA
ACCGCGACGTCATCTGGCACAAACCGCGACGTCATCTGGCACAAACCGCGACGTCATCTGGCACAAACCG
CGACAACCAGAAGAGACCTGTGCTTCACTCCTCAGGTGCAGGCTGCCTATCAGAAGGTGGTGGCTGGTGT
GGCCAATGCCCTGGCTCACAAATACCACTGAGATCTTTTTCCCTCTGCCAAAAATTATGGGGACATCATG
AAGCCCCTTGAGCATCTGACTTCTGGCTAATAAAGGAAATTTATTTTCATTGCAATAGTGTGTTGGAATT
TTTTGTGTCTCTCACTCGGAAGGACATATGGGAGGGCAAATCATTTAAAACATCAGAATGAGTATTTGGT
TTAGAGTTTGGCAACATATGCCCATATGCTGGCTGCCATGAACAAAGGTTGGCTATAAAGAGGTCATCAG
TATATGAAACAGCCCCCTGCTGTCCATTCCTTATTCCATAGAAAAGCCTTGACTTGAGGTTAGATTTTTT
TTATATTTTGTTTTGTGTTATTTTTTTCTTTAACATCCCTAAAATTTTCCTTACATGTTTTACTAGCCAG
ATTTTTCCTCCTCTCCTGACTACTCCCAGTCATAGCTGTCCCTCTTCTCTTATGGAGATCCCGAGCGGTG
CGTTTTTATGCTTGTAGTATTGTATAATGTTTTTAAGATCCAAGCTTCTGACCTCTTCTCTTCCTCCCAC
AGGGCCTCGAGACAATTGCATCGATGGTACCAGTGAAAGTCTGCAATGAATTCGAGTTGGCGCGCCTGTC
ATTCTAAATCTCTCTTTCAGCCTAAAGCTTTTTCCCCGTATCCCCCCAGGTGTCTGCAGGCTCAAAGAGC
AGCGAGAAGCGTTCAGAGGAAAGCGATCCCGTGCCACCTTCCCCGTGCCCGGGCTGTCCCCGCACGCTGC
CGGCTCGGGGATGCGGGGGGAGCGCCGGACCGGAGCGGAGCCCCGGGCGGCTCGCTGCTGCCCCCTAGCG
GGGGAGGGACGTAATTACATCCCTGGGGGCTTTGGGAGGGGGCTGTCCCCGTGAGCTCCCAGGCGCGCCT
GTCATTCTAAATCTCTCTTTCAGCCTAAAGCTTTTTCCCCGTATCCCCCCAGGTGTCTGCAGGCTCAAAG
AGCAGCGAGAAGCGTTCAGAGGAAAGCGATCCCGTGCCACCTTCCCCGTGCCCGGGCTGTCCCCGCACGC
TGCCGGCTCGGGGATGCGGGGGGAGCGCCGGACCGGAGCGGAGCCCCGGGCGGCTCGCTGCTGCCCCCTA
GCGGGGGAGGGACGTAATTACATCCCTGGGGGCTTTGGGGGGGGGCTGTCCCCGTGAGCTCCCAGGCGCG
CCAACTCGGTACCGTATCGATGTCGACGTTAACGCTAGTGATATCAACTTTGTATAGAAAAGTTGGCTCC
GAATTCGCCCTTGACAGCAGAGATCCAGTTTGGTTAATTAATTGGCTCCGGTGCCCGTCAGTGGGCAGAG
CGCACATCGCCCACAGTCCCCGAGAAGTTGTGGGGAGGGGTCGGCAATTGAACCGGTGCCTAGAGAAGGT
GGCGCGGGGTAAACTGGGAAAGTGATGTCGTGTACTGGCTCCGCCTTTTTCCCGAGGGTGGGGGAGAACC
GTATATAAGTGCAGTAGTCGCCGTGAACGTTCTTTTTCGCAACGGGTTTGCCGCCAGAACACAGGTAAGT
GCCGTGTGTGGTTCCCGCGGGCCTGGCCTCTTTACGGGTTATGGCCCTTGCGTGCCTTGAATTACTTCCA
CCTGGCTGCAGTACGTGATTCTTGATCCCGAGCTTCGGGTTGGAAGTGGGTGGGAGAGTTCGAGGCCTTG
CGCTTAAGGAGCCCCTTCGCCTCGTGCTTGAGTTGAGGCCTGGCCTGGGCGCTGGGGCCGCCGCGTGCGA
ATCTGGTGGCACCTTCGCGCCTGTCTCGCTGCTTTCGATAAGTCTCTAGCCATTTAAAATTTTTGATGAC
CTGCTGCGACGCTTTTTTTCTGGCAAGATAGTCTTGTAAATGCGGGCCAAGATCTGCACACTGGTATTTC
GGTTTTTGGGGCCGCGGGCGGCGACGGGGCCCGTGCGTCCCAGCGCACATGTTCGGCGAGGCGGGGCCTG
CGAGCGCGGCCACCGAGAATCGGACGGGGGTAGTCTCAAGCTGGCCGGCCTGCTCTGGTGCCTGGCCTCG
CGCCGCCGTGTATCGCCCCGCCCTGGGCGGCAAGGCTGGCCCGGTCGGCACCAGTTGCGTGAGCGGAAAG
ATGGCCGCTTCCCGGCCCTGCTGCAGGGAGCTCAAAATGGAGGACGCGGCGCTCGGGAGAGCGGGCGGGT
GAGTCACCCACACAAAGGAAAAGGGCCTTTCCGTCCTCAGCCGTCGCTTCATGTGACTCCACGGAGTACC
GGGCGCCGTCCAGGCACCTCGATTAGTTCTCGAGCTTTTGGAGTACGTCGTCTTTAGGTTGGGGGGAGGG
GTTTTATGCGATGGAGTTTCCCCACACTGAGTGGGTGGAGACTGAAGTTAGGCCAGCTTGGCACTTGATG
TAATTCTCCTTGGAATTTGCCCTTTTTGAGTTTGGATCTTGGTTCATTCTCAAGCCTCAGACAGTGGTTC
AAAGTTTTTTTCTTCCATTTCAGGTGTCGTGAGAAGGGCGAATTCGACCCAAGTTTGTACAAAAAAGCAG
GCTCGCCACCATGGTGAGCAAGGGCGAGGAGCTGTTCACCGGGGTGGTGCCCATCCTGGTCGAGCTGGAC
GGCGACGTAAACGGCCACAAGTTCAGCGTGAGGGGCGAGGGCGAGGGCGATGCCACCAACGGCAAGCTGA
CCCTGAAGTTCATCTGCACCACCGGCAAGCTGCCCGTGCCCTGGCCCACCCTCGTGACCACCCTGAGCCA
CGGCGTGCAGTGCTTCGCCCGCTACCCCGACCACATGAAGCAGCACGACTTCTTCAAGTCCGCCATGCCC
GAAGGCTACGTCCAGGAGCGCACCATCTTCTTCAAGGACGACGGCACCTACAAGACCCGCGCCGAGGTGA
AGTTCGAGGGCGACACCCTAGTGAACCGCATCGAGCTGAAGGGCGTCGACTTCAAGGAGGACGGCAACAT
CCTGGGGCACAAGCTGGAGTACAACTTCAACAGCCACAACATCTATATCATGGCCGTCAAGCAGAAGAAC
GGCATCAAGGTGAACTTCAAGATCCGCCACAACGTGGAGGACGGCAGCGTGCAGCTCGCCGACCACTACC
AGCAGAACACCCCCATCGGCGACGGCCCCGTGCTGCTGCCCGACAGCCACTACCTGAGCACCCAGTCCGT
GCTGAGCAAAGACCCCAACGAGAAGCGCGATCACATGGTCCTGCTGGAGTTCCGCACCGCCGCCGGGATC
ACTCTCGGCATGGACGAGCTGTACAAGTAATACCACCCAGCTTTCTTGTACAAAGTGGTACGCGTGAATT
CACTCCTCAGGTGCAGGCTGCCTATCAGAAGGTGGTGGCTGGTGTGGCCAATGCCCTGGCTCACAAATAC
CACTGAGATCTTTTTCCCTCTGCCAAAAATTATGGGGACATCATGAAGCCCCTTGAGCATCTGACTTCTG
GCTAATAAAGGAAATTTATTTTCATTGCAATAGTGTGTTGGAATTTTTTGTGTCTCTCACTCGGAAGGAC
ATATGGGAGGGCAAATCATTTAAAACATCAGAATGAGTATTTGGTTTAGAGTTTGGCAACATATGCCCAT
ATGCTGGCTGCCATGAACAAAGGTTGGCTATAAAGAGGTCATCAGTATATGAAACAGCCCCCTGCTGTCC
ATTCCTTATTCCATAGAAAAGCCTTGACTTGAGGTTAGATTTTTTTTATATTTTGTTTTGTGTTATTTTT
TTCTTTAACATCCCTAAAATTTTCCTTACATGTTTTACTAGCCAGATTTTTCCTCCTCTCCTGACTACTC
CCAGTCATAGCTGTCCCTCTTCTCTTATGGAGATCCCTCGACCTGCAGCCCAAGCTTGGCGTAATCATGG
TCATAGCTGTTTCCTGTGTGAAATTGTTATCCGCTCACAATTCCACACAACATACGAGCCGGAAGCATAA
AGTGTAAAGCCTGGGGTGCCTAATGAGTGAGCTAACTCACATTAATTGCGTTGCGCTCACTGCCCGCTTT
CCAGTCGGGAAACCTGTCGTGCCAGCGGATCGACAGTACTAAGCTTGGTCTAATACCCAATCTCTCGTCT
TATCCAGATGTTTTATACGCCTCTGGCCCGTGTCTCAAAATCTCTGATGTTACATTGCACAAGATAAAAT
AATATCATCATGAACAATAAAACTGTCTGCTTACATAAACAGTAATACAAGGGGTGTTATGAGCCATATT
CAACGGGAAACGTCGAGGCCGCGATTAAATTCCAACATGGATGCTGATTTATATGGGTATAAATGGGCTC
GCGATAATGTCGGGCAATCAGGTGCGACAATCTATCGCTTGTATGGGAAGCCCGATGCGCCAGAGTTGTT
TCTGAAACATGGCAAAGGTAGCGTTGCCAATGATGTTACAGATGAGATGGTCAGACTAAACTGGCTGACG
GAATTTATGCCTCTTCCGACCATCAAGCATTTTATCCGTACTCCTGATGATGCATGGTTACTCACCACTG
CGATCCCCGGAAAAACAGCATTCCAGGTATTAGAAGAATATCCTGATTCAGGTGAAAATATTGTTGATGC
GCTGGCAGTGTTCCTGCGCCGGTTGCATTCGATTCCTGTTTGTAATTGTCCTTTTAACAGCGATCGCGTA
TTTCGTCTCGCTCAGGCGCAATCACGAATGAATAACGGTTTGGTTGATGCGAGTGATTTTGATGACGAGC
GTAATGGCTGGCCTGTTGAACAAGTCTGGAAAGAAATGCATAAACTTTTGCCATTCTCACCGGATTCAGT
CGTCACTCATGGTGATTTCTCACTTGATAACCTTATTTTTGACGAGGGGAAATTAATAGGTTGTATTGAT
GTTGGACGAGTCGGAATCGCAGACCGATACCAGGATCTTGCCATCCTATGGAACTGCCTCGGTGAGTTTT
CTCCTTCATTACAGAAACGGCTTTTTCAAAAATATGGTATTGATAATCCTGATATGAATAAATTGCAGTT
TCATTTGATGCTCGATGAGTTTTTCTAATCAGAATTGGTTAATTGGTTGTAACACTGGCAGAGCATTACG
CTGACTTGACGGGACGGCGCAAGCTCATGACCAAAATCCCTTAACGTGAGTTACGCGTCGTTCCACTGAG
CGTCAGAGGTATCACTAGTATTACAGAGGTAAGTTATAACAGTCGCCTAACCC
Features (pLannotate 1.2.2; 28 found; start..end, strand, type, name):
     87..675     -  rep_origin     ori: high-copy-number ColE1/pMB1/pBR322/pUC origin of replication
    846..1706    -  CDS            AmpR: β-lactamase; bla; confers resistance to ampicillin, carbenicillin, and related antibiotics
   1707..1778    -  promoter       AmpR promoter: bla
   1857..2456    +  CDS            PuroR: puromycin N-acetyltransferase; pac from Streptomyces alboniger; confers resistance to puromycin
   2461..2541    +  CDS            HBB (fragment): HBB_PONPY - Experimental evidence at transcript level: Swiss-Prot protein existence level 2. Involved in oxygen transport from the lung to the various peripheral tissues. From Pongo pygmaeus (Bornean orangutan).
   2612..2667    +  polyA_signal   β-globin poly(A) signal: rabbit β-globin polyadenylation signal (Gil and Proudfoot, 1987)
   3646..3666    +  protein_bind   attB4: mutant version of attB; core recombination site for the Gateway® BP reaction BP Clonase™
   3734..3945    +  promoter       EF-1α core promoter: core promoter for human elongation factor EF-1α
   3946..4884    +  intron         EF-1α intron A: intron upstream of the start codon of human EF-1α
   4911..4931    +  protein_bind   attB1: mutant version of attB; core recombination site for the Gateway® BP reaction BP Clonase™
   4951..5646    +  CDS            mKate2: mKate2 is a basic (constitutively fluorescent) red fluorescent protein published in 2009, derived from Entacmaea quadricolor. It is reported to be a rapidly-maturing monomer with moderate acid sensitivity.
   5666..5690    -  protein_bind   attB2: mutant version of attB; recombination site for the Gateway® BP reaction BP Clonase™
   5834..5908    +  CDS            HBB (fragment): HBB_PONPY - Experimental evidence at transcript level: Swiss-Prot protein existence level 2. Involved in oxygen transport from the lung to the various peripheral tissues. From Pongo pygmaeus (Bornean orangutan).
   5979..6034    +  polyA_signal   β-globin poly(A) signal: rabbit β-globin polyadenylation signal (Gil and Proudfoot, 1987)
   6418..6443    +  misc_feature   SA: splice acceptor site
   7115..7135    +  protein_bind   attB4: mutant version of attB; core recombination site for the Gateway® BP reaction BP Clonase™
   7203..7414    +  promoter       EF-1α core promoter: core promoter for human elongation factor EF-1α
   7415..8353    +  intron         EF-1α intron A: intron upstream of the start codon of human EF-1α
   8380..8400    +  protein_bind   attB1: mutant version of attB; core recombination site for the Gateway® BP reaction BP Clonase™
   8411..9127    +  CDS            EBFP2: EBFP2 is a basic (constitutively fluorescent) blue fluorescent protein published in 2007, derived from Aequorea victoria. It is reported to be a rapidly-maturing monomer with moderate acid sensitivity.
   9135..9159    -  protein_bind   attB2: mutant version of attB; recombination site for the Gateway® BP reaction BP Clonase™
   9163..9243    +  CDS            HBB (fragment): HBB_PONPY - Experimental evidence at transcript level: Swiss-Prot protein existence level 2. Involved in oxygen transport from the lung to the various peripheral tissues. From Pongo pygmaeus (Bornean orangutan).
   9314..9369    +  polyA_signal   β-globin poly(A) signal: rabbit β-globin polyadenylation signal (Gil and Proudfoot, 1987)
   9752..9774    -  protein_bind   lac operator (fragment): The lac repressor binds to the lac operator to inhibit transcription in E. coli. This inhibition can be relieved by adding lactose or isopropyl-β-D-thiogalactopyranoside (IPTG). lac repressor encoded by lacI
   9778..9808    -  promoter       lac promoter: promoter for the E. coli lac operon
   9823..9844    -  protein_bind   CAP binding site: CAP binding activates transcription in the presence of cAMP. E. coli catabolite activator protein
   9857..9896    -  CDS            lacI (fragment): lac repressor; lacI; The lac repressor binds to the lac operator to inhibit transcription in E. coli. This inhibition can be relieved by adding lactose or isopropyl-β-D-thiogalactopyranoside (IPTG).
  10069..10878   +  CDS            KanR: aminoglycoside phosphotransferase; aph(3')-Ia; confers resistance to kanamycin in bacteria or G418 (Geneticin®) in eukaryotes
