[The description below was written by a language model from this plasmid's Addgene catalogue record and pLannotate feature annotations shown in this document.]
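Description:
LSB-hsa-miR-579-5p is a mammalian expression and synthetic-biology plasmid of about 11 kb, built on the Low Sensor Backbone (LSB) and designed as a two-colour fluorescent reporter of microRNA activity. It replicates in E. coli from a high-copy ColE1/pUC-type origin and carries both an ampicillin (β-lactamase) and a kanamycin (aminoglycoside phosphotransferase) resistance gene. A puromycin N-acetyltransferase coding sequence followed by a rabbit β-globin polyadenylation signal is also present for selection in mammalian cells, although no dedicated promoter for it is annotated in the feature table.

The payload consists of two parallel transcription units. Each is driven by the human EF-1α core promoter with its intron A and terminated by a rabbit β-globin poly(A) signal. Both are flanked by attB4, attB1 and attB2 sites, which are remnants of Gateway-style assembly. One unit expresses the red fluorescent protein mKate2, and the other expresses the blue protein EBFP2. According to the record, a target site for human miR-579-5p lies in the 3' UTR of the mKate2 transcript. It is not annotated as a separate feature, but would fall in the interval between the mKate2 cassette and its poly(A) signal. When miR-579-5p is active in a transfected cell, it represses mKate2, while EBFP2 is unaffected and serves as an internal normaliser for plasmid dose and expression. The mKate2-to-EBFP2 ratio therefore gives a measure of miRNA activity.

The depositors note that the repeated poly(A) elements make the plasmid inherently unstable. They also report that the physical plasmid differs slightly from the deposited sequence, including short insertions flanking the puromycin coding region that do not impair selection.
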