Addgene plasmid #103661: LSB-hsa-miR-579-5p
Purpose: Used to sense miRNA activity using fluorescence based tools. hsa-miR-579-5p target in 3' UTR of of mKate. miRNA activity can be measured by the repression of mKate2 relative to EBFP2 fluorescent proteins . Plasmid is inherently unstable; please see Depositor Comments
Depositing lab: Ron Weiss. Depositing organization: Massachusetts Institute of Technology. Publication: A mixed antagonistic/synergistic miRNA repression model enables accurate predictions of multi-input miRNA sensor activity. Gam JJ, Babb J, Weiss R. Nat Commun. 2018 Jun 22;9(1):2430. doi: 10.1038/s41467-018-04575-0. PubMed 29934631.
Backbone
  Vector backbone: Low Sensor Backbone (LSB)
  Vector type: Mammalian Expression, Synthetic Biology
Growth in bacteria
  Bacterial resistance: Ampicillin and Kanamycin, 100 & 50 μg/mL
  Growth temperature: 30°C
  Growth strain: NEB Stable
  Copy number: High Copy
Gene/Insert
  Gene/Insert name: hsa-miR-579-5p target
  Species: H. sapiens (human)
  Entrez Gene: MIR579 (a.k.a. MIRN579, hsa-mir-579)
  Promoter: EF-1a
  Cloning method: Gibson Cloning
Terms and licenses: Academic/Nonprofit Terms; Industry Terms: Not Available to Industry
Depositor comments: Please note that this plasmid is inherently unstable due to a repeating poly A element. We recommend performing a diagnostic digest on multiple colonies upon receipt. The depositors would like to note the presence of several discrepancies between the depositor sequence and physical plasmid sequence. In particular, the sequences upstream and downstream of the puromycin coding region have 10 bp insertions which do not affect the ability to perform puromycin selection. The sequences for those regions within the physical plasmids are as follows: Upstream of Puro: GAATTCGACCGCCTGTCTCAAGGTGCCACC; Downstream of Puro: GCTTTGAGACTACGCGTGAATTCACTCCTC. Please contact if you are interested in this plasmid prior to placing an order.
How to cite: LSB-hsa-miR-579-5p was a gift from Ron Weiss (Addgene plasmid # 103661 ; http://n2t.net/addgene:103661 ; RRID:Addgene_103661)
