>Addgene plasmid #103661 | LSB-hsa-miR-579-5p | depositor partial sequence | sequence record 196371 | hsa-miR-579-5p target
CGTCATCTGGCACAAACCGCGA
