>Addgene plasmid #103661 | LSB-hsa-miR-579-5p | addgene partial sequence | sequence record 266968 | mKate2-F 5'-ACCCGCTAAGAACCTCAAGA-3'
TCAAGGAGGCCGACAAAGAGACATACGTCGAGCAGCACGAGGTGGCTGTGGCCAGATACTGCGACCTCCC
TAGCAAACTGGGGCACAAACTTAATTGAGAATTCTACCACCCAGCTTTCTTGTACAAAGTGGTACGTCTC
AAGACCAGAGGTCTCTGCTTCTGGCTTACGTCATCTGGCACAAACCGCGACGTCATCTGGCACAAACCGC
GACGTCATCTGGCACAAACCGCGACGTCATCTGGCACAAACCGCGACAACCAGAA
